>Addgene plasmid #188997 | pET22b-T5-mad32TAG | addgene full sequence | sequence record 378474 | Addgene NGS Result
TGGCGAATGGG
[124 nt withheld, positions 12-135]
C
[91 nt withheld, positions 137-227]
A
[49 nt withheld, positions 229-277]
CCTTTGACGTTGGAGTCCACGTTCTTT
[37 nt withheld, positions 305-341]
ACCCTATCTCGGTCTATTCTTTTGATTTATAAGGGATTTTGCCGATTTCGGCCTATTGGTTAAAAAATGA
GCTGATTTAACAAAAATTTAACGCGAATTTTAACAAAATATTAACGCTTACAATTTAGGTGGCACTTTTC
GGGGAAATGTGCGCGGAACCCCTATTTGTTTATTTTTCTAAATACATTCAAATATGTATCCGCTCATGAG
ACAATAACCCTGATAAATGCTTCAATAATATTGAAAAAGGAAGAGTATGAGTATTCAACATTTCCGTGTC
GCCCTTATTCCCTTTTTTGCGGCATTTTGCCTTCCTGTTTTTGCTCACCCAGAAACGCTGGTGAAAGTAA
AAGATGCTGAAGATCAGTTGGGTGCACGAGTGGGTTACATCGAACTGGATCTCAACAGCGGTAAGATCCT
TGAGAGTTTTCGCCCCGAAGAACGTTTTCCAATGATGAGCACTTTTAAAGTTCTGCTATGTGGCGCGGTA
TTATCCCGTATTGACGCCGGGCAAGAGCAACTCGGTCGCCGCATACACTATTCTCAGAATGACTTGGTTG
AGTACTCACCAGTCACAGAAAAGCATCTTACGGATGGCATGACAGTAAGAGAATTATGCAGTGCTGCCAT
AACCATGAGTGATAACACTGCGGCCAACTTACTTCTGACAACGATCGGAGGACCGAAGGAGCTAACCGCT
TTTTTGCACAACATGGGGGATCATGTAACTCGCCTTGATCGTTGGGAACCGGAGCTGAATGAAGCCATAC
CAAACGACGAGCGTGACACCACGATGCCTGCAGCAATGGCAACAACGTTGCGCAAACTATTAACTGGCGA
ACTACTTACTCTAGCTTCCCGGCAACAATTAATAGACTGGATGGAGGCGGATAAAGTTGCAGGACCACTT
CTGCGCTCGGCCCTTCCGGCTGGCTGGTTTATTGCTGATAAATCTGGAGCCGGTGAGCGTGGGTCTCGCG
GTATCATTGCAGCACTGGGGCCAGATGGTAAGCCCTCCCGTATCGTAGTTATCTACACGACGGGGAGTCA
GGCAACTATGGATGAACGAAATAGACAGATCGCTGAGATAGGTGCCTCACTGATTAAGCATTGGTAACTG
TCAGACCAAGTTTACTCATATATACTTTAGATTGATTTAAAACTTCATTTTTAATTTAAAAGGATCTAGG
TGAAGATCCTTTTTGATAATCTCATGACCAAAATCCCTTAACGTGAGTTTTCGTTCCACTGAGCGTCAGA
CCCCGTAGAAAAGATCAAAGGATCTTCTTGAGATCCTTTTTTTCTGCGCGTAATCTGCTGCTTGCAAACA
AAAAAACCACCGCTACCAGCGGTGGTTTGTTTGCCGGATCAAGAGCTACCAACTCTTTTTCCGAAGGTAA
CTGGCTTCAGCAGAGCGCAGATACCAAATACTGTCCTTCTAGTGTAGCCGTAGTTAGGCCACCACTTCAA
GAACTCTGTAGCACCGCCTACATACCTCGCTCTGCTAATCCTGTTACCAGTGGCTGCTGCCAGTGGCGAT
AAGTCGTGTCTTACCGGGTTGGACTCAAGACGATAGTTACCGGATAAGGCGCAGCGGTCGGGCTGAACGG
GGGGTTCGTGCACACAGCCCAGCTTGGAGCGAACGACCTACACCGAACTGAGATACCTACAGCGTGAGCT
ATGAGAAAGCGCCACGCTTCCCGAAGGGAGAAAGGCGGACAGGTATCCGGTAAGCGGCAGGGTCGGAACA
GGAGAGCGCACGAGGGAGCTTCCAGGGGGAAACGCCTGGTATCTTTATAGTCCTGTCGGGTTTCGCCACC
TCTGACTTGAGCGTCGATTTTTGTGATGCTCGTCAGGGGGGCGGAGCCTATGGAAAAACGCCAGCAACGC
GGCCTTTTTACGGTTCCTGGCCTTTTGCTGGCCTTTTGCTCACATGTTCTTTCCTGCGTTATCCCCTGAT
TCTGTGGATAACCGTATTACCGCCTTTGAGTGAGCTGATACCGCTCGCCGCAGCCGAACGACCGAGCGCA
GCGAGTCAGTGAGCGAGGAAGCGGAAGAGCGCCTGATGCGGTATTTTCTCCTTACGCATCTGTGCGGTAT
TTCACACCGCAATGGTGCACTCTCAGTACAATCTGCTCTGATGCCGCATAGTTAAGCCAGTATACACTCC
GCTATCGCTACGTGACTGGGTCATGGCTGCGCCCCGACACCCGCCAACACCCGCTGACGCGCCCTGACGG
GCTTGTCTGCTCCCGGCATCCGCTTACAGACAAGCTGTGACCGTCTCCGGGAGCTGCATGTGTCAGAGGT
TTTCACCGTCATCACCGAAACGCGCGAGGCAGCTGCGGTAAAGCTCATCAGCGTGGTCGTGAAGCGATTC
ACAGATGTCTGCCTGTTCATCCGCGTCCAGCTCGTTGAGTTTCTCCAGAAGCGTTAATGTCTGGCTTCTG
ATAAAGCGGGCCATGTTAAGGGCGGTTTTTTCCTGTTTGGTCACTGATGCCTCCGTGTAAGGGGGATTTC
TGTTCATGGGGGTAATGATACCGATGAAACGAGAGAGGATGCTCACGATACGGGTTACTGATGATGAACA
TGCCCGGTTACTGGAACGTTGTGAGGGTAAACAACTGGCGGTATGGATGCGGCGGGACCAGAGAAAAATC
ACTCAGGGTCAATGCCAGCGCTTCGTTAATACAGATGTAGGTGTTCCACAGGGTAGCCAGCAGCATCCTG
CGATGCAGATCCGGAACATAATGGTGCAGGGCGCTGACTTCCGCGTTTCCAGACTTTACGAAACACGGAA
ACCGAAGACCATTCATGTTGTTGCTCAGGTCGCAGACGTTTTGCAGCAGCAGTCGCTTCACGTTCGCTCG
CGTATCGGTGATTCATTCTGCTAACCAGTAAGGCAACCCCGCCAGCCTAGCCGGGTCCTCAACGACAGGA
GCACGATCATGCGCACCCGTGGGGCCGCCATGCCGGCGATAATGGCCTGCTTCTCGCCGAAACGTTTGGT
GGCGGGACCAGTGACGAAGGCTTGAGCGAGGGCGTGCAAGATTCCGAATACCGCAAGCGACAGGCCGATC
ATCGTCGCGCTCCAGCGAAAGCGGTCCTCGCCGAAAATGACCCAGAGCGCTGCCGGCACCTGTCCTACGA
GTTGCATGATAAAGAAGACAGTCATAAGTGCGGCGACGATAGTCATGCCCCGCGCCCACCGGAAGGAGCT
GACTGGGTTGAAGGCTCTCAAGGGCATCGGTCGAGATCCCGGTGCCTAATGAGTGAGCTAACTTACATTA
ATTGCGTTGCGCTCACTGCCCGCTTTCCAGTCGGGAAACCTGTCGTGCCAGCTGCATTAATGAATCGGCC
AACGCGCGGGGAGAGGCGGTTTGCGTATTGGGCGCCAGGGTGGTTTTTCTTTTCACCAGTGAGACGGGCA
ACAGCTGATTGCCCTTCACCGCCTGGCCCTGAGAGAGTTGCAGCAAGCGGTCCACGCTGGTTTGCCCCAG
CAGGCGAAAATCCTGTTTGATGGTGGTTAACGGCGGGATATAACATGAGCTGTCTTCGGTATCGTCGTAT
CCCACTACCGAGATATCCGCACCAACGCGCAGCCCGGACTCGGTAATGGCGCGCATTGCGCCCAGCGCCA
TCTGATCGTTGGCAACCAGCATCGCAGTGGGAACGATGCCCTCATTCAGCATTTGCATGGTTTGTTGAAA
ACCGGACATGGCACTCCAGTCGCCTTCCCGTTCCGCTATCGGCTGAATTTGATTGCGAGTGAGATATTTA
TGCCAGCCAGCCAGACGCAGACGCGCCGAGACAGAACTTAATGGGCCCGCTAACAGCGCGATTTGCTGGT
GACCCAATGCGACCAGATGCTCCACGCCCAGTCGCGTACCGTCTTCATGGGAGAAAATAATACTGTTGAT
GGGTGTCTGGTCAGAGACATCAAGAAATAACGCCGGAACATTAGTGCAGGCAGCTTCCACAGCAATGGCA
TCCTGGTCATCCAGCGGATAGTTAATGATCAGCCCACTGACGCGTTGCGCGAGAAGATTGTGCACCGCCG
CTTTACAGGCTTCGACGCCGCTTCGTTCTACCATCGACACCACCACGCTGGCACCCAGTTGATCGGCGCG
AGATTTAATCGCCGCGACAATTTGCGACGGCGCGTGCAGGGCCAGACTGGAGGTGGCAACGCCAATCAGC
AACGACTGTTTGCCCGCCAGTTGTTGTGCCACGCGGTTGGGAATGTAATTCAGCTCCGCCATCGCCGCTT
CCACTTTTTCCCGCGTTTTCGCAGAAACGTGGCTGGCCTGGTTCACCACGCGGGAAACGGTCTGATAAGA
GACACCGGCATACTCTGCGACATCGTATAACGTTACTGGTTTCACATTCACCACCCTGAATTGACTCTCT
TCCGGGCGCTATCATGCCATACCGCGAAAGGTTTTGCGCCATTCGATGGTGTCCGGGATCTCGACGCTCT
CCCTTATGCGACTCCTGCATTAGGAAGCAGCCCAGTAGTAGGTTGAGGCCGTTGAGCACCGCCGCCGCAA
GGAATGGTGCATGCAAGGAGATGGCGCCCAACAGTCCCCCGGCCACGGGGCCTGCCACCATACCCACGCC
GAAACAAGCGCTCATGAGCCCGAAGTGGCGAGCCCGATCTTCCCCATCGGTGATGTCGGCGATATAGGCG
CCAGCAACCGCACCTGTGGCGCCGGTGATGCCGGCCACGATGCGTCCGGCGTAGAGGATCGAGATCTCGA
TCCCGCGAAATTAATACGACTCACTATAGGGGAATTGTGAGCGGATAACAATTCCCCTCTAGAGTTTGAC
AGCATTATCATCGATCTCGAGAAATCATAAAAAATTTATTTGCTTTGTGAGCGGATAACAATTATAATAG
ATTCAATTGTGAGCGGATAACAATTTCACACAGAATTCATTAAAGAGGAGAAATTACATATGTATCCAGA
ACGGGACTCCGCGAAAGAGGGTAATCAAGAACAGGAACGTGCTCTTCATGTTAAGGTGCAGAAACGTACC
GACGGGGACGCGGATTAGGATGAATATGAGGAAGACGGGACGACGCCTACACCAGACCCTACCGCGCCGA
CCGCAAAACCTCGCCTTCGGGGCAACAAACCGCACCACCACCACCACCACTAAAAGCTTAATTAGCTGAG
CTTGGACTCCTGTTGATAGATCCAGTAATGACCTCAGAACTCCATCTGGATTTGTTCAGAACGCTCGGTT
GCCGCCGGGCGTTTTTTATTGGTGAGAATCCAAGCTAGCTTGGCGGCGGCCGCACTCGAGCACCACCACC
ACCACCACTGAGATCCGGCTGCTAACAAAGCCCGAAAGGAAGCTGAGTTGGCTGCTGCCACCGCTGAGCA
ATAACTAGCATAACCCCTTGGGGCCTCTAAACGGGTCTTGAGGGGTTTTTTGCTGAAAGGAGGAACTATA
TCCGGAT
Features (pLannotate 1.2.2; 21 found; start..end, strand, type, name):
     12..440     +  rep_origin     f1 ori (sequence partly withheld): f1 bacteriophage origin of replication; arrow indicates direction of (+) strand synthesis
    493..597     +  promoter       AmpR promoter: bla
    598..1458    +  CDS            AmpR: β-lactamase; bla; confers resistance to ampicillin, carbenicillin, and related antibiotics
   1629..2217    +  rep_origin     ori: high-copy-number ColE1/pMB1/pBR322/pUC origin of replication
   2403..2542    -  misc_feature   bom: basis of mobility region from pBR322
   2644..2835    -  CDS            rop: Rop protein, which maintains plasmids at low copy number; rop
   2852..3232    +  CDS            YPB1_ECOLX: Protein predicted: Swiss-Prot protein existence level 4. From Escherichia coli.
   3304..3595    -  CDS            TcR (fragment): tetracycline efflux protein; tet; confers resistance to tetracycline
   3610..3631    -  protein_bind   CAP binding site: CAP binding activates transcription in the presence of cAMP. E. coli catabolite activator protein
   3644..4726    -  CDS            lacI: lac repressor; lacI; The lac repressor binds to the lac operator to inhibit transcription in E. coli. This inhibition can be relieved by adding lactose or isopropyl-β-D-thiogalactopyranoside (IPTG).
   4727..4804    -  promoter       lacI promoter: lacI
   4812..5091    -  CDS            TcR (fragment): tetracycline efflux protein; tet; confers resistance to tetracycline
   5113..5131    +  promoter       T7 promoter: promoter for bacteriophage T7 RNA polymerase
   5132..5156    +  protein_bind   lac operator: The lac repressor binds to the lac operator to inhibit transcription in E. coli. This inhibition can be relieved by adding lactose or isopropyl-β-D-thiogalactopyranoside (IPTG). lac repressor encoded by lacI
   5196..5240    +  promoter       T5 promoter: bacteriophage T5 promoter for E. coli RNA polymerase, with embedded lac operator
   5248..5264    +  protein_bind   lac operator: The lac repressor binds to the lac operator to inhibit transcription in E. coli. This inhibition can be relieved by adding lactose or isopropyl-β-D-thiogalactopyranoside (IPTG). lac repressor encoded by lacI
   5484..5501    +  CDS            9xHis (fragment): 9xHis affinity tag
   5526..5620    +  terminator     lambda t0 terminator: transcription terminator from phage lambda
   5652..5669    +  CDS            9xHis (fragment): 9xHis affinity tag
   5679..5728    +  CDS            SET1 (fragment): solubility-enhancement tag derived from T7 phage gene 10B
   5736..5783    +  terminator     T7 terminator: transcription terminator for bacteriophage T7 RNA polymerase
