[The description below was written by a language model from this plasmid's Addgene catalogue record and pLannotate feature annotations shown in this document.]
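Description:
pET22b-T5-mad32TAG is a bacterial expression plasmid of about 5.8 kb, built on a pET22b-type backbone, for producing madanin-1 with an amber (TAG) stop codon in place of the codon at position 32. It carries a ColE1/pMB1-family origin along with the pBR322 bom site and the rop gene, an f1 phage origin, and the bla gene conferring ampicillin resistance. The catalogue lists it as high copy, although rop is normally associated with reduced copy number. Short tetracycline-resistance fragments flanking the lacI region are backbone remnants and are not functional markers.

The expression region retains the original T7 promoter and lac operator of pET. Downstream of these sits a bacteriophage T5 promoter with embedded and adjacent lac operators, which is read by the host E. coli RNA polymerase, so a T7 polymerase-expressing strain should not be needed. The plasmid-borne lacI supplies repressor, making expression inducible with IPTG. The roughly 200 bp madanin-1 insert is not annotated as a feature, but it evidently lies between the T5 promoter/operator and a short His-tag segment that is followed by the lambda t0 terminator, which suggests a C-terminal polyhistidine tag for purification. A second His segment, a small fragment annotated as a T7 gene 10B-derived solubility tag, and the T7 terminator lie beyond t0 and are probably leftover pET sequence.

The in-frame TAG codon allows site-specific incorporation of a noncanonical amino acid when an orthogonal suppressor tRNA/aminoacyl-tRNA synthetase pair is supplied separately; no such pair is encoded here. The associated publication concerns biosynthesis of noncanonical amino acids for precise tyrosine sulfation, so the likely use is making madanin-1 sulfated at position 32.
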