Addgene plasmid #188997: pET22b-T5-mad32TAG
Purpose: Express madanin-1 with TAG at 32 position
Depositing lab: Han Xiao. Depositing organization: Rice University. Publication: Unleashing the potential of noncanonical amino acid biosynthesis to create cells with precision tyrosine sulfation. Chen Y, Jin S, Zhang M, Hu Y, Wu KL, Chung A, Wang S, Tian Z, Wang Y, Wolynes PG, Xiao H. Nat Commun. 2022 Sep 16;13(1):5434. doi: 10.1038/s41467-022-33111-4. PubMed 36114189.
Backbone
  Vector backbone: pET
  Backbone size w/o insert (bp): 5608
  Total vector size (bp): 5809
  Vector type: Bacterial Expression
Growth in bacteria
  Bacterial resistance: Ampicillin, 100 μg/mL
  Growth temperature: 37°C
  Growth strain: DH5alpha
  Copy number: High Copy
Gene/Insert
  Gene/Insert name: madanin-1 with TAG at 32 position
  Insert size (bp): 201
Terms and licenses: Academic/Nonprofit Terms; Industry Terms: Not Available to Industry
Depositor comments: Please visit https://www.biorxiv.org/content/10.1101/2022.03.25.485857v1 for bioRxiv preprint.
How to cite: pET22b-T5-mad32TAG was a gift from Han Xiao (Addgene plasmid # 188997 ; http://n2t.net/addgene:188997 ; RRID:Addgene_188997)
